>Addgene plasmid #96877 | pWT055b | addgene full sequence | sequence record 193616 | Addgene NGS Result
GACGTCGCTAGCTGTACAAAAAAGCAGGCTTTAAAGGAACCAATTCAGTCGACTGGATCCGGTACCAAGG
TCGGGCAGGAAGAGGGCCTATTTCCCATGATTCCTTCATATTTGCATATACGATACAAGGCTGTTAGAGA
GATAATTAGAATTAATTTGACTGTAAACACAAAGATATTAGTACAAAATACGTGACGTAGAAAGTAATAA
TTTCTTGGGTAGTTTGCAGTTTTAAAATTATGTTTTAAAATGGACTATCATATGCTTACCGTAACTTGAA
AGTATTTCGATTTCTTGGCTTTATATATCTTGTGGAAAGGACGAAACACCGCTGCAGAAGGGATTCCGGT
ACATCCAGCTGATGAGTCCCAAATAGGACGAAATACATACCAGCCGAAAGGCCCTTGGCAGGTGTCCTGG
ATTCCACGGAATCCCTTCTGCAGCACCGTTTTAGAGCTAGAAATAGCAAGTTAAAATAAGGCTAGTCCGT
TATCAACTTGAAAAAGTGGCACCGAGTCGGTGCTTTTTTTAAGCTTGGGCCGCTCGAGGTACCTCTCTAC
ATATGACATGGGAGTTTGTTTTGGCACCAAAATCAACGGGACTTTCCAAAATGTCGTAACAACTCCGCCC
CATTGACGCAAATGGGCGGTAGGCGTGTACGGTGGGAGGTCTATATAAGCAGAGCTGGTTTAGTGAACCG
TCAGATCCGCTAGCGCTACCGGACTCAGATCTCGAGCTCAAGCTTCGAATTCTGCAGTCGACGGTACCGC
GGGCCCGGGATCCACCGGTCGCCACCATGGCGCGTAAGGTCGATCTCACCTCCTGCGATCGCGAGCCGAT
CCACATCCCCGGCAGCATTCAGCCGTGCGGCTGCCTGCTAGCCTGCGACGCGCAGGCGGTGCGGATCACG
CGCATTACGGAAAATGCCGGCGCGTTCTTTGGACGCGAAACTCCGCGGGTCGGTGAGCTACTCGCCGATT
ACTTCGGCGAGACCGAAGCCCATGCGCTGCGCAACGCACTGGCGCAGTCCTCCGATCCAAAGCGACCGGC
GCTGATCTTCGGTTGGCGCGACGGCCTGACCGGCCGCACCTTCGACATCTCACTGCATCGCCATGACGGT
ACATCGATCATCGAGTTCGAGCCTGCGGCGGCCGAACAGGCCGACAATCCGCTGCGGCTGACGCGGCAGA
TCATCGCGCGCACCAAAGAACTGAAGTCGCTCGAAGAGATGGCCGCACGGGTGCCGCGCTATCTGCAGGC
GATGCTCGGCTATCACCGCGTGATGTTGTACCGCTTCGCGGACGACGGCTCCGGGATGGTGATCGGCGAG
GCGAAGCGCAGCGACCTCGAGAGCTTTCTCGGTCAGCACTTTCCGGCGTCGCTGGTCCCGCAGCAGGCGC
GGCTACTGTACTTGAAGAACGCGATCCGCGTGGTCTCGGATTCGCGCGGCATCAGCAGCCGGATCGTGCC
CGAGCACGACGCCTCCGGCGCCGCGCTCGATCTGTCGTTCGCGCACCTGCGCAGCATCTCGCCCTGCCAT
CTCGAATTTCTGCGGAACATGGGCGTCAGCGCCTCGATGTCGCTGTCGATCATCATTGACGGCACGCTAT
GGGGATTGATCATCTGTCATCATTACGAGCCGCGTGCCGTGCCGATGGCGCAGCGCGTCGCGGCCGAAAT
GTTCGCCGACTTCTTATCGCTGCACTTCACCGCCGCCCACCACCAACGCTAAGCGGCCGCGACTCTAGAT
CATAATCAGCCATACCACATTTGTAGAGGTTTTACTTGCTTTAAAAAACCTCCCACACCTCCCCCTGAAC
CTGAAACATAAAATGAATGCAATTGTTGTTGTTAACTTGTTTATTGCAGCTTATAATGGTTACAAATAAA
GCAATAGCATCACAAATTTCACAAATAAAGCATTTTTTTCACTGCATTCTAGTTGTGGTTTGTCCAAACT
CATCAATGTATCTTAAGGCGTAAATTGTAAGCGTTAATATTTTGTTAAAATTCGCGTTAAATTTTTATGT
GAGCAAAAGGCCAGCAAAAGGCCAGGAACCGTAAAAAGGCCGCGTTGCTGGCGTTTTTCCATAGGCTCCG
CCCCCCTGACGAGCATCACAAAAATCGACGCTCAAGTCAGAGGTGGCGAAACCCGACAGGACTATAAAGA
TACCAGGCGTTTCCCCCTGGAAGCTCCCTCGTGCGCTCTCCTGTTCCGACCCTGCCGCTTACCGGATACC
TGTCCGCCTTTCTCCCTTCGGGAAGCGTGGCGCTTTCTCATAGCTCACGCTGTAGGTATCTCAGTTCGGT
GTAGGTCGTTCGCTCCAAGCTGGGCTGTGTGCACGAACCCCCCGTTCAGCCCGACCGCTGCGCCTTATCC
GGTAACTATCGTCTTGAGTCCAACCCGGTAAGACACGACTTATCGCCACTGGCAGCAGCCACTGGTAACA
GGATTAGCAGAGCGAGGTATGTAGGCGGTGCTACAGAGTTCTTGAAGTGGTGGCCTAACTACGGCTACAC
TAGAAGAACAGTATTTGGTATCTGCGCTCTGCTGAAGCCAGTTACCTTCGGAAAAAGAGTTGGTAGCTCT
TGATCCGGCAAACAAACCACCGCTGGTAGCGGTGGTTTTTTTGTTTGCAAGCAGCAGATTACGCGCAGAA
AAAAAGGATCTCAAGAAGATCCTTTGATCTTTTCTACGGGGTCTGACGCTCAGTGGAACGAAAACTCACG
TTAAGGGATTTTGGTCATGAGATTATCAAAAAGGATCTTCACCTAGATCCTTTTAAATTAAAAATGAAGT
TTTAAATCAATCTAAAGTATATATGAGTAAACTTGGTCTGACAGTTACCAATGCTTAATCAGTGAGGCAC
CTATCTCAGCGATCTGTCTATTTCGTTCATCCATAGTTGCCTGACTCCCCGTCGTGTAGATAACTACGAT
ACGGGAGGGCTTACCATCTGGCCCCAGTGCTGCAATGATACCGCGAGACCCACGCTCACCGGCTCCAGAT
TTATCAGCAATAAACCAGCCAGCCGGAAGGGCCGAGCGCAGAAGTGGTCCTGCAACTTTATCCGCCTCCA
TCCAGTCTATTAATTGTTGCCGGGAAGCTAGAGTAAGTAGTTCGCCAGTTAATAGTTTGCGCAACGTTGT
TGCCATTGCTACAGGCATCGTGGTGTCACGCTCGTCGTTTGGTATGGCTTCATTCAGCTCCGGTTCCCAA
CGATCAAGGCGAGTTACATGATCCCCCATGTTGTGCAAAAAAGCGGTTAGCTCCTTCGGTCCTCCGATCG
TTGTCAGAAGTAAGTTGGCCGCAGTGTTATCACTCATGGTTATGGCAGCACTGCATAATTCTCTTACTGT
CATGCCATCCGTAAGATGCTTTTCTGTGACTGGTGAGTACTCAACCAAGTCATTCTGAGAATAGTGTATG
CGGCGACCGAGTTGCTCTTGCCCGGCGTCAATACGGGATAATACCGCGCCACATAGCAGAACTTTAAAAG
TGCTCATCATTGGAAAACGTTCTTCGGGGCGAAAACTCTCAAGGATCTTACCGCTGTTGAGATCCAGTTC
GATGTAACCCACTCGTGCACCCAACTGATCTTCAGCATCTTTTACTTTCACCAGCGTTTCTGGGTGAGCA
AAAACAGGAAGGCAAAATGCCGCAAAAAAGGGAATAAGGGCGACACGGAAATGTTGAATACTCATACTCT
TCCTTTTTCAATATTATTGAAGCATTTATCAGGGTTATTGTCTCATGAGCGGATACATATTTGAATGTAT
TTAGAAAAATAAACAAATAGGGGTTCCGCGCACATTTCCCCGAAAAGTGCCACCT
Features (pLannotate 1.2.2; 13 found; start..end, strand, type, name):
     13..30      +  protein_bind   attB1 (fragment): mutant version of attB; recombination site for the Gateway® BP reaction BP Clonase™
     82..322     +  promoter       U6 promoter: RNA polymerase III promoter for human U6 snRNA
    352..421     +  ncRNA          Hammerhead 1: Accession: RF00163 - Hammerhead ribozyme (type I)
    448..523     +  misc_RNA       gRNA scaffold: guide RNA scaffold for the Streptococcus pyogenes CRISPR/Cas9 system
    635..686     +  promoter       CMVd2 promoter: truncated human cytomegalovirus (CMV) immediate early promoter that yields moderately reduced expression relative to the full-length promoter
    709..789     +  misc_feature   MCS: multiple cloning site
    797..1732    +  CDS            iRFP670: near-infrared fluorescent protein with an emission peak at 670 nm, engineered from a bacterial phytochrome (Shcherbakova and Verkhusha, 2013) derived from Rhodopseudomonas palustris RpBphP6
   1748..1831    +  CDS            large T antigen (fragment): large T antigen from SV40 (simian virus 40)
   1854..1975    +  polyA_signal   SV40 poly(A) signal: SV40 polyadenylation signal
   1982..2026    -  rep_origin     M13 ori (fragment): M13 bacteriophage origin of replication; arrow indicates direction of (+) strand synthesis
   2086..2674    -  rep_origin     ori: high-copy-number ColE1/pMB1/pBR322/pUC origin of replication
   2845..3705    -  CDS            AmpR: β-lactamase; bla; confers resistance to ampicillin, carbenicillin, and related antibiotics
   3706..3810    -  promoter       AmpR promoter: bla
