[The description below was written by a language model from this plasmid's Addgene catalogue record and pLannotate feature annotations shown in this document.]
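Description:
pWT055b is a small (about 3.8 kb) mammalian expression plasmid built on the pFYF1320 guide RNA backbone, designed to express a theophylline-responsive, aptazyme-embedded guide RNA (agRNA) targeting the human FANCF locus. It is propagated in E. coli through a high-copy ColE1/pUC-type origin and selected with ampicillin via a β-lactamase gene under its native promoter. Short fragments of an attB1 Gateway site and an M13 origin are also annotated, apparently as backbone remnants.

The payload is a human U6 RNA polymerase III promoter driving a transcript that contains a hammerhead ribozyme element upstream of the Streptococcus pyogenes Cas9 guide RNA scaffold. According to the record's purpose and the title of the associated publication, the ribozyme is part of a theophylline-sensing aptazyme embedded in the guide. In general terms, such designs hold the guide in an inactive state until ligand binding triggers ribozyme self-cleavage, which restores guide function and makes Cas9 activity dependent on the small molecule. The exact blocking mechanism is not spelled out in the fields provided.

Downstream of the guide cassette, the feature table shows a second unit. It consists of a truncated CMV promoter (CMVd2), a multiple cloning site, the near-infrared fluorescent protein iRFP670, a short fragment matching SV40 large T antigen (possibly a nuclear localisation sequence, though this is not stated), and an SV40 polyadenylation signal. The reporter plausibly serves as a transfection marker. Cas9 is not encoded and must be supplied separately. The construct is suited to ligand-controlled genome editing at FANCF in human cells.
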