Addgene plasmid #96877: pWT055b
Purpose: theophylline-agRNA-FANCF
Depositing lab: David Liu. Depositing organization: Harvard University. Publication: Aptazyme-embedded guide RNAs enable ligand-responsive genome editing and transcriptional activation. Tang W, Hu JH, Liu DR. Nat Commun. 2017 Jun 28;8:15939. doi: 10.1038/ncomms15939. PubMed 28656978.
Backbone
  Vector backbone: pFYF1320
  Vector type: Mammalian Expression
Growth in bacteria
  Bacterial resistance: Ampicillin, 100 μg/mL
  Growth temperature: 37°C
  Growth strain: DH5alpha
  Copy number: High Copy
Gene/Insert
  Gene/Insert name: theophylline-agRNA-FANCF
  gRNA/shRNA sequence: GCTGCAGAAGGGATTCCGGTACATCCAGCTGATGAGTCCCAAATAGGACGAAATACATACCAGCCGAAAGGCCCTTGGCAGGTGTCCTGGATTCCACGGAATCCCTTCTGCAGCACCGTTTTAGAGCTAGAAATAGCAAGTTAAAATAAGGCTAGTCCGTTATCAACTTGAAAAAGTGGCACCGAGTCGGTGCTTTTTTT
  Species: H. sapiens (human)
  Cloning method: Unknown
Terms and licenses: Academic/Nonprofit Terms; Industry Terms: Not Available to Industry
How to cite: pWT055b was a gift from David Liu (Addgene plasmid # 96877 ; http://n2t.net/addgene:96877 ; RRID:Addgene_96877)
